Addgene plasmid #148291: pAc5.1B-EGFP-DmYTHDFa_AB
Purpose: Insect Expression of DmYTHDFa
Depositing lab: Elisa Izaurralde. Depositing organization: Max Planck Institute for Developmental Biology.
Backbone
  Vector backbone: Unknown
  Vector type: Insect Expression
Growth in bacteria
  Bacterial resistance: Ampicillin, 100 μg/mL
  Growth temperature: 37°C
  Growth strain: DH5alpha
  Copy number: Low Copy
Gene/Insert
  Gene/Insert name: DmYTHDFa (alt name: CG6422)
  Species: D. melanogaster (fly)
  Mutation: 1 silent mutations compared to the sequence given by variant A NCBI:NM_143065.3
  Entrez Gene: CG6422 (a.k.a. Dmel_CG6422, Dmel\CG6422)
  Cloning method: Unknown
Terms and licenses: Academic/Nonprofit Terms; Industry Terms: Not Available to Industry
Depositor comments: Plasmids from this collection were made available to the research community and donated after the lab closed. Please note that the sequence provided by the depositing laboratory may be theoretical/predicted or based on Sanger sequencing results. There may be discrepancies between sequencing results obtained by Addgene and the depositor sequence. If an Addgene verified sequence is not available, please contact before placing your order to request that our lab fully sequence the plasmid.
How to cite: pAc5.1B-EGFP-DmYTHDFa_AB was a gift from Elisa Izaurralde (Addgene plasmid # 148291 ; http://n2t.net/addgene:148291 ; RRID:Addgene_148291)
