[The description below was written by a language model from this plasmid's Addgene catalogue record and pLannotate feature annotations shown in this document.]
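Description:
pAc5.1B-EGFP-DmYTHDFa_AB is an 8,175-nt insect expression plasmid for producing a GFP-tagged form of the Drosophila melanogaster YTH-domain protein Ythdf (CG6422) in fly cells. The catalogue lists the backbone as unknown, although the name and annotated parts are consistent with a pAc5.1-type vector. In bacteria it is maintained through a ColE1/pUC-family origin and selected with ampicillin via the β-lactamase gene and its own promoter. The record lists it as low copy, even though the origin is annotated as a high-copy type. Short fragments annotated as a tetracycline resistance gene and SV40 large T antigen appear to be non-functional backbone remnants.

The expression cassette is driven by the Drosophila actin 5C promoter, a strong constitutive promoter commonly used in cultured insect cells such as S2 cells. It is followed by the EGFP coding sequence and then, on the same strand, the Ythdf open reading frame, an arrangement that indicates an N-terminal EGFP fusion. The insert corresponds to variant A of the gene and carries one silent mutation relative to the reference transcript. A V5 epitope tag lies downstream of the insert, but the record does not show whether it is in frame or preceded by a stop codon. An SV40 polyadenylation signal completes the unit.

Ythdf is a reader protein that binds N6-methyladenosine-modified RNAs and has been implicated in translational repression of specific mRNAs. The construct therefore suits localisation, pull-down or functional assays of this protein in transfected insect cells. The depositor sequence may be theoretical rather than fully verified.
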