Features (pLannotate 1.2.2; 10 found; start..end, strand, type, name):
     56..2568    +  promoter       Ac5 promoter: Drosophila melanogaster actin 5C promoter
   2588..3304    +  CDS            EGFP: EGFP is a basic (constitutively fluorescent) green fluorescent protein published in 1996, derived from Aequorea victoria. It is reported to be a rapidly-maturing weak dimer with moderate acid sensitivity.
   3329..5428    +  CDS            Ythdf: YTHDF_DROME - Experimental evidence at protein level: Swiss-Prot protein existence level 1. Specifically recognizes and binds N6-methyladenosine (m6A)- containing RNAs (PubMed:28675155, PubMed:33428246). M6A is a modification present at internal sites of mRNAs and some non-coding RNAs and plays a role in the efficiency of mRNA processing and stability (PubMed:28675155, PubMed:33428246). Together with Fmr1, regulates axonal growth in the mushroom bodies and neuromuscular junctions by repressing the translation of several mRNAs, such as those of chic and futsch (PubMed:33428246). From Drosophila
   5460..5501    +  CDS            V5 tag: epitope tag from simian virus 5
   5601..5735    -  polyA_signal   SV40 poly(A) signal: SV40 polyadenylation signal
   5758..5842    -  CDS            large T antigen (fragment): large T antigen from SV40 (simian virus 40)
   5843..6313    +  CDS            TcR (fragment): tetracycline efflux protein; tet; confers resistance to tetracycline
   6357..6945    -  rep_origin     ori: high-copy-number ColE1/pMB1/pBR322/pUC origin of replication
   7116..7976    -  CDS            AmpR: β-lactamase; bla; confers resistance to ampicillin, carbenicillin, and related antibiotics
   7977..8081    -  promoter       AmpR promoter: bla
>Addgene plasmid #148291 | pAc5.1B-EGFP-DmYTHDFa_AB | depositor full sequence | sequence record 290739 | Full Sequence
CTTCAAGGAATTAATTCTATATTCTAAAAACACAAATGATACTTCTAAAAAAAATCATGAATGGCATCAA
CTCTGAATCAAATCTTTGCAGATGCACCTACTTCTCATTTCCACTGTCACATCATTTTTCCAGATCTCGC
TGCCTGTTATGTGGCCCACAAACCAAGACACGTTTTATGGCCATTAAAGCTGGCTGATCGTCGCCAAACA
CCAAATACATATCAATATGTACATTCGAGAAAGAAGCGATCAAAGAAGCGTCTTCGGGCGAGTAGGAGAA
TGCGGAGGAGAAGGAGAACGAGCTGATCTAGTATCTCTCCACAATCCAATGCCAACTGACCAACTGGCCA
TATTCGGAGCAATTTGAAGCCAATTTCCATCGCCTGGCGATCGCTCCATTCTTGGCTATATGTTTTTCAC
CGTTCCCGGGGCCATTTTCAAAGACTCGTCGGTAAGATAAGATTGTGTCACTCGCTGTCTCTCTTCATTT
GTCGAAGAATGCTGAGGAATTTCGCGATGACGTCGGCGAGTATTTTGAAGAATGAGAATAATTTGTATTT
ATACGAAAATCAGTTAGTGGAATTTTCTACAAAAACATGTTATCTATAGATAATTTTGTTGCAAAATATG
TTGACTATGACAAAGATTGTATGTATATACCTTTAATGTATTCTCATTTTCTTATGTATTTATAATGGCA
ATGATGATACTGATGATATTTTAAGATGATGCCAGACCACAGGCTGATTTCTGCGTCTTTTGCCGAACGC
AGTGCATGTGCGGTTGTTGTTTTTTGGAATAGTTTCAATTTTCGGACTGTCCGCTTTGATTTCAGTTTCT
TGGCTTATTCAAAAAGCAAAGTAAAGCCAAAAAAGCGAGATGGCAATACCAAATGCGGCAAAACGGTAGT
GGAAGGAAAGGGGTGCGGGGCAGCGGAAGGAAGGGTGGGGCGGGGCGTGGCGGGGTCTGTGGCTGGGCGC
GACGTCACCGACGTTGGAGCCACTCCTTTGACCATGTGTGCGTGTGTGTATTATTCGTGTCTCGCCACTC
GCCGGTTGTTTTTTTCTTTTTATCTCGCTCTCTCTAGCGCCATCTCGTACGCATGCTCAACGCACCGCAT
GTTGCCGTGTCCTTTATGCGTCATTTTGGCTCGAAATAGGCAATTATTTAAACAAAGATTAGTCAACGAA
AACGCTAAAATAAATAAGTCTACAATATGGTTACTTATTGCCATGTGTGTGCAGCCAACGATAGCAACAA
AAGCAACAACACAGTGGCTTTCCCTCTTTCACTTTTTGTTTGCAAGCGCGTGCGAGCAAGACGGCACGAC
CGGCAAACGCAATTACGCTGACAAAGAGCAGACGAAGTTTTGGCCGAAAAACATCAAGGCGCCTGATACG
AATGCATTTGCAATAACAATTGCGATATTTAATATTGTTTATGAAGCTGTTTGACTTCAAAACACACAAA
AAAAAAAATAAAACAAATTATTTGAAAGAGAATTAGGAATCGGACAGCTTATCGTTACGGGCTAACAGCA
CACCGAGACGAAATAGCTTACCTGACGTCACAGCCTCTGGAAGAACTGCCGCCAAGCAGAGAGAGAGAGA
AAAAGAGGGAGAGCAGCTTAGACCGCATGTGCTTGTGTGTGAGGCGTCTCTCTCTTCGTCTCCTGTTTGC
GCAAACGCATAGACTGCACTGAGAAAATCGATTACCTATTTTTTATGAATGAATATTTGCACTATTACTA
TTCAAAACTATTAAGATAGCAATCACATTCAATAGCCAAATACTATACCACCTGAGCGATGCAACGAAAT
GATCAATTTGAGCAAAAATGCTGCATATTTAGGACGGCATCATTATAGAAATGCTTCTTGCTGTGTACTT
TTCTCTCGTCTGGCAGCTGTTTCGCCGTTATTGTTAAAACCGGCTTAAGTTAGGTGTGTTTTCTACGACT
AGTGATGCCCCTACTAGAAGATGTGTGTTGCACAAATGTCCCTGAATAACCAATTTGAAGTGCAGATAGC
AGTAAACGTAAGCTAATATGAATATTATTTAACTGTAATGTTTTAATATCGCTGGACATTACTAATAAAC
CCACTATAAACACATGTACATATGTATGTTTTGGCATACAATGAGTAGTTGGGGAAAAAATGTGTAAAAG
CACCGTGACCATCACAGCATAAAGATAACCAGCTGAAGTATCGAATATGAGTAACCCCCAAATTGAATCA
CATGCCGCAACTGATAGGACCCATGGAAGTACACTCTTCATGGCGATATACAAGACACACACAAGCACGA
ACACCCAGTTGCGGAGGAAATTCTCCGTAAATGAAAACCCAATCGGCGAACAATTCATACCCATATATGG
TAAAAGTTTTGAACGCGACTTGAGAGCGGAGAGCATTGCGGCTGATAAGGTTTTAGCGCTAAGCGGGCTT
TATAAAACGGGCTGCGGGACCAGTTTTCATATCACTACCGTTTGAGTTCTTGTGCTGTGTGGATACTCCT
CCCGACACAAAGCCGCTCCATCAGCCAGCAGTCGTCTAATCCAGAGACCCCGGATCGGGGTACCAACATG
GTGAGCAAGGGCGAGGAGCTGTTCACCGGGGTGGTGCCCATCCTGGTCGAGCTGGACGGCGACGTAAACG
GCCACAAGTTCAGCGTGTCCGGCGAGGGCGAGGGCGATGCCACCTACGGCAAGCTGACCCTGAAGTTCAT
CTGCACCACCGGCAAGCTGCCCGTGCCCTGGCCCACCCTCGTGACCACCCTGACCTACGGCGTGCAGTGC
TTCAGCCGCTACCCCGACCACATGAAGCAGCACGACTTCTTCAAGTCCGCCATGCCCGAAGGCTACGTCC
AGGAGCGCACCATCTTCTTCAAGGACGACGGCAACTACAAGACCCGCGCCGAGGTGAAGTTCGAGGGCGA
CACCCTGGTGAACCGCATCGAGCTGAAGGGCATCGACTTCAAGGAGGACGGCAACATCCTGGGGCACAAG
CTGGAGTACAACTACAACAGCCACAACGTCTATATCATGGCCGACAAGCAGAAGAACGGCATCAAGGTGA
ACTTCAAGATCCGCCACAACATCGAGGACGGCAGCGTGCAGCTCGCCGACCACTACCAGCAGAACACCCC
CATCGGCGACGGCCCCGTGCTGCTGCCCGACAACCACTACCTGAGCACCCAGTCCGCCCTGAGCAAAGAC
CCCAACGAGAAGCGCGATCACATGGTCCTGCTGGAGTTCGTGACCGCCGCCGGGATCACTCTCGGCATGG
ACGAGCTGTACAAGCCAAGCTTGAATTCTGCAGATATCATGTCAGGCGTGGATCAGATGAAAATACCAGG
AAACACAGCTAAATCGGTCGAGGAGCGCAACATACCATGGAGTCAGCAAGTCGATGAGGCCTCGTACGAA
AATCTATCCTCTCCCACTCACGATGAAGTCTCTGGCAATGACAACTCCATGCAATTCCAATATCCGCCGT
TCAACTTCAAGGAGAATTGCAACACTCCATGGAACAATATGAACAAGGGCCGAAAGGCGAACGCCAACCA
TGATTCATATAGAAGACATGGTCATAGTATTCCCAATAACACACGACGCGACGAGCACCAAGTAAATCCT
TGGAATTCCAGGAAGCCAGCAGCACAGTCGTTTCGAAATGAAAACGATCAGCCGTCTACAAAACTGGACA
ACAGAACAAGCGATGAAGCACAAAATCAAGAAGTTGTCGCCGCTCCCAAGAAGACAACCTGGGCCTCGAT
TGCCTCCCAGCCAGCCAAACTAACATCGAGAGCAGCGTCCACCACTTCCAACAGCAAGAAGAAGGGTCCT
GGCATGCCACCACCACCCATGGTTCCGGGAAAGCACAATTTAGATGTTAACGTATGGGATTTGCCGAATA
ACAAACCACCTCCTGTACCATCTCCACCCTCGCCGATCGATTTGGGCTATTCCGACTTGAGTTCTGACTT
CTCCATATCGAGCAACACGGCACCGCCATTGGGCGCACGAGCCGAGAAAGTGCACAAGGATACGGAGAAC
TTCCTGAAATACGAGCACAAGGGCTTGGGAAATAACAATAACTTCAGCAGAGCCAAGGTTTCGCCCACGG
GACCTGTTCGCAGGAATCTAGGGCCCCAGCAGCCTGTCCACCATGCCGCCCCACGTCCAGCGACCAATGC
CGGTCCATTTGGGCCACCGAACGCCAGACGACACGACGGCGGGCCGCATCCAAGCCGGAACTCGGAGCGC
TCGGGCAACTATTCCAGTTTCCGCGGCAGCGAGTTTGAGAGTGCTTCGAAGTTCGAATACCGCGACGAGA
ACCAATCACGACCGGTGGAAGCCACATCTGCAACCGAAGAGCTGCCTGTCGATTCCCAACTCGTGTTGGA
CGAATTAAAAGACAAAAACAATTACAACCCAAAAGTGTTGGACTTGAAAAAAGCCGGATCGGCCAGATTC
TTTGTCATCAAATCGTACTCCGAAGATGACATCCATCGCAGTATAAAGTATGAGATTTGGTGCTCAACCG
ATCACGGCAATAAGAGATTGGACGATGCCTTCAAGGAGCGACACGAAGAGGGCGGCAACATAATGCTGTT
CTTCTCGGTGAATGGATCTGGCCATTTCTGCGGCATGGCACAAATGATGACGCCGGTCGACTACAACTCA
ACGTCGAGCGTCTGGTCGCAGGACAAGTGGAGGGGCAAGTTCAAGGTGAAATGGATATATGTCAAAGATG
TGCCTAACGGAACGCTGCGTCACATTCGACTGGAGAACAATGAGAATAAGTCGGTGACGAACTCAAGGGA
CACCCAGGAAGTGCCCAACGACAAAGGCATCGAGGTGCTGCAGATTTTGCACTCGTACAACCATTCAACG
TCCATATTCGATGACTTCTTCCACTATGAAAAGAAGCAGGAGGAAGAGGTGTCCTCGAAGCGTCCGCCAA
TGCATGGGCCCGATGGCAACAACCACGCGCCTGCCCCACTCGCCCGCAGCTTCAATCGCCAGGCGGACGA
CAAGGACAGGGATCGCGACGGACGCGGCGGCATGTCACAAAAGCACTTCAATTCTGGAGGAGGAGCTGGT
TTCCGTAATCCAGGTCATAGGGGTGGCGCCGGCAGTGGCGGATCACACAACAATTACAGCGAGTATCGTC
GAGGCTTCGACATTCATAAATCAAGCAGCGACTATCAGTTCAAGGACCGCGATGGCCCGGACTTTGACAG
AGAAAATGACTTTGGGTCCCACTACGGGTCCAATAACCGAAAAAATGAATATAAACACAATAATACGAAC
AAGGCCAGGTTAAAAACCCGAGATCGTGACTTTAGTACTGAACAAATTAAAATCGGCGTGCGCTTTAAGG
ACACGGACAAGGATAAAATGCGAAGCAATGAATATTCATAACTCGAGTCTAGAGGGCCCGCGGTTCGAAG
GTAAGCCTATCCCTAACCCTCTCCTCGGTCTCGATTCTACGCGTACCGGTCATCATCACCATCACCATTG
AGTTTAAACCCGCTGATCAGCCTCGACTGTGCCTTCTAAGGCCTGAGCTCGCTGATCAGCCTCGATCGAG
GATCCAGACATGATAAGATACATTGATGAGTTTGGACAAACCACAACTAGAATGCAGTGAAAAAAATGCT
TTATTTGTGAAATTTGTGATGCTATTGCTTTATTTGTAACCATTATAAGCTGCAATAAACAAGTTAACAA
CAACAATTGCATTCATTTTATGTTTCAGGTTCAGGGGGAGGTGTGGGAGGTTTTTTAAAGCAAGTAAAAC
CTCTACAAATGTGGTATGGCTGATTATGATCAGTCGACCGATGCCCTTGAGAGCCTTCAACCCAGTCAGC
TCCTTCCGGTGGGCGCGGGGCATGACTATCGTCGCCGCACTTATGACTGTCTTCTTTATCATGCAACTCG
TAGGACAGGTGCCGGCAGCGCTCTGGGTCATTTTCGGCGAGGACCGCTTTCGCTGGAGCGCGACGATGAT
CGGCCTGTCGCTTGCGGTATTCGGAATCTTGCACGCCCTCGCTCAAGCCTTCGTCACTGGTCCCGCCACC
AAACGTTTCGGCGAGAAGCAGGCCATTATCGCCGGCATGGCGGCCGACGCGCTGGGCTACGTCTTGCTGG
CGTTCGCGACGCGAGGCTGGATGGCCTTCCCCATTATGATTCTTCTCGCTTCCGGCGGCATCGGGATGCC
CGCGTTGCAGGCCATGCTGTCCAGGCAGGTAGATGACGACCATCAGGGACAGCTTCAAGGATCGCTCGCG
GCTCTTACCAGCCAGCAAAAGGCCAGGAACCGTAAAAAGGCCGCGTTGCTGGCGTTTTTCCATAGGCTCC
GCCCCCCTGACGAGCATCACAAAAATCGACGCTCAAGTCAGAGGTGGCGAAACCCGACAGGACTATAAAG
ATACCAGGCGTTTCCCCCTGGAAGCTCCCTCGTGCGCTCTCCTGTTCCGACCCTGCCGCTTACCGGATAC
CTGTCCGCCTTTCTCCCTTCGGGAAGCGTGGCGCTTTCTCAATGCTCACGCTGTAGGTATCTCAGTTCGG
TGTAGGTCGTTCGCTCCAAGCTGGGCTGTGTGCACGAACCCCCCGTTCAGCCCGACCGCTGCGCCTTATC
CGGTAACTATCGTCTTGAGTCCAACCCGGTAAGACACGACTTATCGCCACTGGCAGCAGCCACTGGTAAC
AGGATTAGCAGAGCGAGGTATGTAGGCGGTGCTACAGAGTTCTTGAAGTGGTGGCCTAACTACGGCTACA
CTAGAAGGACAGTATTTGGTATCTGCGCTCTGCTGAAGCCAGTTACCTTCGGAAAAAGAGTTGGTAGCTC
TTGATCCGGCAAACAAACCACCGCTGGTAGCGGTGGTTTTTTTGTTTGCAAGCAGCAGATTACGCGCAGA
AAAAAAGGATCTCAAGAAGATCCTTTGATCTTTTCTACGGGGTCTGACGCTCAGTGGAACGAAAACTCAC
GTTAAGGGATTTTGGTCATGAGATTATCAAAAAGGATCTTCACCTAGATCCTTTTAAATTAAAAATGAAG
TTTTAAATCAATCTAAAGTATATATGAGTAAACTTGGTCTGACAGTTACCAATGCTTAATCAGTGAGGCA
CCTATCTCAGCGATCTGTCTATTTCGTTCATCCATAGTTGCCTGACTCCCCGTCGTGTAGATAACTACGA
TACGGGAGGGCTTACCATCTGGCCCCAGTGCTGCAATGATACCGCGAGACCCACGCTCACCGGCTCCAGA
TTTATCAGCAATAAACCAGCCAGCCGGAAGGGCCGAGCGCAGAAGTGGTCCTGCAACTTTATCCGCCTCC
ATCCAGTCTATTAATTGTTGCCGGGAAGCTAGAGTAAGTAGTTCGCCAGTTAATAGTTTGCGCAACGTTG
TTGCCATTGCTGCAGGCATCGTGGTGTCACGCTCGTCGTTTGGTATGGCTTCATTCAGCTCCGGTTCCCA
ACGATCAAGGCGAGTTACATGATCCCCCATGTTGTGCAAAAAAGCGGTTAGCTCCTTCGGTCCTCCGATC
GTTGTCAGAAGTAAGTTGGCCGCAGTGTTATCACTCATGGTTATGGCAGCACTGCATAATTCTCTTACTG
TCATGCCATCCGTAAGATGCTTTTCTGTGACTGGTGAGTACTCAACCAAGTCATTCTGAGAATAGTGTAT
GCGGCGACCGAGTTGCTCTTGCCCGGCGTCAACACGGGATAATACCGCGCCACATAGCAGAACTTTAAAA
GTGCTCATCATTGGAAAACGTTCTTCGGGGCGAAAACTCTCAAGGATCTTACCGCTGTTGAGATCCAGTT
CGATGTAACCCACTCGTGCACCCAACTGATCTTCAGCATCTTTTACTTTCACCAGCGTTTCTGGGTGAGC
AAAAACAGGAAGGCAAAATGCCGCAAAAAAGGGAATAAGGGCGACACGGAAATGTTGAATACTCATACTC
TTCCTTTTTCAATATTATTGAAGCATTTATCAGGGTTATTGTCTCATGAGCGGATACATATTTGAATGTA
TTTAGAAAAATAAACAAATAGGGGTTCCGCGCACATTTCCCCGAAAAGTGCCACCTGACGTCTAAGAAAC
CATTATTATCATGACATTAACCTATAAAAATAGGCGTATCACGAGGCCCTTTCGT
